>Addgene plasmid #26834 | pXP312 | depositor full sequence | sequence record 12702 | Author sequence
TCGCGCGTTTCGGTGATGACGGTGAAAACCTCTGACACATGCAGCTCCCGGAGACGGTCACAGCTTGTCT
GTAAGCGGATGCCGGGAGCAGACAAGCCCGTCAGGGCGCGTCAGCGGGTGTTGGCGGGTGTCGGGGCTGG
CTTAACTATGCGGCATCAGAGCAGATTGTACTGAGAGTGCACCATATGCGGTGTGAAATACCGCACAGAT
GCGTAAGGAGAAAATACCGCATCAGGCGCCATTCGCCATTCAGGCTGCGCAACTGTTGGGAAGGGCGATC
GGTGCGGGCCTCTTCGCTATTACGCCAGCTGGCGAAAGGGGGATGTGCTGCAAGGCGATTAAGTTGGGTA
ACGCCAGGGTTTTCCCAGTCACGACGTTGTAAAACGACGGCCAGTGCCAAGCTTGCATGCCTGCAGGTCG
ACTCTAGAGGATCCCCGGGATAACTTCGTATAATGTATGCTATACGAAGTTATGGTGAATCATCGATAAA
AATAAATATACTGAGATTATAGTAAGCTCATTGATCCCTTAAACTTTCTTTTCGGTGTATGACTTATGAG
GGTGAGAATGCGAAATGGCGTGGAAATGTGATCAAAGGTAATAAAACGTCATATCTA
[1770 nt withheld, positions 618-2387]
TGCTATGCCTTTTTTTTTTTTTGTTTTTACAGGAGTTAAGAAGTCTGAAGAACTCTGAAATAAACTTTCG
ATTGACGACAGATTAAAAACTGGATCCAACTATAAGTATAATAGTAACTTATATATTTCTGTTCCAGATA
TATACGTAAAAAAAAGAAAAGGATAATTGATGTTTTTGCAAAAAGGGATTCCCTGATTCGGTTTACTCTG
TTCGCAACCACTCTTCTTTCTGCTAATTTGTGCTTTATCTCGTATCATTCTCTTATCTACTTATCTTAAC
CTTATCGTCTTCCTCGAAATTTTCATTGATAGAGACAACTGCAAAAAAAGAAATTCAAAAAAGCCGTATG
ACTCACCCGGAAACCACACAGAAACCCTAGATTTCTATAGGGCAAATTTCAGGGTTATACTAAAAGATAT
ATTATTGACCTTGGTTATTCTTCAAGTTCGCCCTATTGAAAATTCGGACACTTTAGGGTTTGGAATCTGT
TAAAGATATAAGTAAATATGATGATAAAGAAATAGGTTTAATTTATACGCACTTGCCAGTAAGTGATTGA
TATTGCAGAAGTAACATGAATACGGTTCTGTGGCCTTTGCTGTTTGCCGTTATTTTATTTCTTTTTTTTG
TTTTTTTTCTTTTTTTCAGCACTATCAAGGCTAATAAGGGACAAGAGTTCTTACTCAGTGTGAACGTGTT
CTAAATAAGTTCTTGTTCTAATTAATTGTAACTATTTTTATGCATTTCTTGTAAGAGGAACTGGAGTAAT
CGTATCTCGGAAATACATAGAGGTGCGTATTCATAATGGGCCCATAACTTCGTATAATGTATGCTATACG
AAGTTATCCCGGGTACCGAGCTCGAATTCATCACGTGCTATAAAAATAATTATAATTTAAATTTTTTAAT
ATAAATATATAAATTAAAAATAGAAAGTAAAAAAAGAAATTAAAGAAAAAATAGTTTTTGTTTTCCGAAG
ATGTAAAAGACTCTAGGGGGATCGCCAACAAATACTACCTTTTATCTTGCTCTTCCTGCTCTCAGGTATT
AATGCCGAATTGTTTCATCTTGTCTGTGTAGAAGACCACACACGAAAATCCTGTGATTTTACATTTTACT
TATCGTTAATCGAATGTATATCTATTTAATCTGCTTTTCTTGTCTAATAAATATATATGTAAAGTACGCT
TTTTGTTGAAATTTTTTAAACCTTTGTTTATTTTTTTTTCTTCATTCCGTAACTCTTCTACCTTCTTTAT
TTACTTTCTAAAATCCAAATACAAAACATAAAAATAAATAAACACAGAGTAAATTCCCAAATTATTCCAT
CATTAAAAGATACGAGGCGCGTGTAAGTTACGAATTCGTAATCATGGTCATAGCTGTTTCCTGTGTGAAA
TTGTTATCCGCTCACAATTCCACACAACATACGAGCCGGAAGCATAAAGTGTAAAGCCTGGGGTGCCTAA
TGAGTGAGCTAACTCACATTAATTGCGTTGCGCTCACTGCCCGCTTTCCAGTCGGGAAACCTGTCGTGCC
AGCTGCATTAATGAATCGGCCAACGCGCGGGGAGAGGCGGTTTGCGTATTGGGCGCTCTTCCGCTTCCTC
GCTCACTGACTCGCTGCGCTCGGTCGTTCGGCTGCGGCGAGCGGTATCAGCTCACTCAAAGGCGGTAATA
CGGTTATCCACAGAATCAGGGGATAACGCAGGAAAGAACATGTGAGCAAAAGGCCAGCAAAAGGCCAGGA
ACCGTAAAAAGGCCGCGTTGCTGGCGTTTTTCCATAGGCTCCGCCCCCCTGACGAGCATCACAAAAATCG
ACGCTCAAGTCAGAGGTGGCGAAACCCGACAGGACTATAAAGATACCAGGCGTTTCCCCCTGGAAGCTCC
CTCGTGCGCTCTCCTGTTCCGACCCTGCCGCTTACCGGATACCTGTCCGCCTTTCTCCCTTCGGGAAGCG
TGGCGCTTTCTCATAGCTCACGCTGTAGGTATCTCAGTTCGGTGTAGGTCGTTCGCTCCAAGCTGGGCTG
TGTGCACGAACCCCCCGTTCAGCCCGACCGCTGCGCCTTATCCGGTAACTATCGTCTTGAGTCCAACCCG
GTAAGACACGACTTATCGCCACTGGCAGCAGCCACTGGTAACAGGATTAGCAGAGCGAGGTATGTAGGCG
GTGCTACAGAGTTCTTGAAGTGGTGGCCTAACTACGGCTACACTAGAAGGACAGTATTTGGTATCTGCGC
TCTGCTGAAGCCAGTTACCTTCGGAAAAAGAGTTGGTAGCTCTTGATCCGGCAAACAAACCACCGCTGGT
AGCGGTGGTTTTTTTGTTTGCAAGCAGCAGATTACGCGCAGAAAAAAAGGATCTCAAGAAGATCCTTTGA
TCTTTTCTACGGGGTCTGACGCTCAGTGGAACGAAAACTCACGTTAAGGGATTTTGGTCATGAGATTATC
AAAAAGGATCTTCACCTAGATCCTTTTAAATTAAAAATGAAGTTTTAAATCAATCTAAAGTATATATGAG
TAAACTTGGTCTGACAGTTACCAATGCTTAATCAGTGAGGCACCTATCTCAGCGATCTGTCTATTTCGTT
CATCCATAGTTGCCTGACTCCCCGTCGTGTAGATAACTACGATACGGGAGGGCTTACCATCTGGCCCCAG
TGCTGCAATGATACCGCGAGACCCACGCTCACCGGCTCCAGATTTATCAGCAATAAACCAGCCAGCCGGA
AGGGCCGAGCGCAGAAGTGGTCCTGCAACTTTATCCGCCTCCATCCAGTCTATTAATTGTTGCCGGGAAG
CTAGAGTAAGTAGTTCGCCAGTTAATAGTTTGCGCAACGTTGTTGCCATTGCTACAGGCATCGTGGTGTC
ACGCTCGTCGTTTGGTATGGCTTCATTCAGCTCCGGTTCCCAACGATCAAGGCGAGTTACATGATCCCCC
ATGTTGTGCAAAAAAGCGGTTAGCTCCTTCGGTCCTCCGATCGTTGTCAGAAGTAAGTTGGCCGCAGTGT
TATCACTCATGGTTATGGCAGCACTGCATAATTCTCTTACTGTCATGCCATCCGTAAGATGCTTTTCTGT
GACTGGTGAGTACTCAACCAAGTCATTCTGAGAATAGTGTATGCGGCGACCGAGTTGCTCTTGCCCGGCG
TCAATACGGGATAATACCGCGCCACATAGCAGAACTTTAAAAGTGCTCATCATTGGAAAACGTTCTTCGG
GGCGAAAACTCTCAAGGATCTTACCGCTGTTGAGATCCAGTTCGATGTAACCCACTCGTGCACCCAACTG
ATCTTCAGCATCTTTTACTTTCACCAGCGTTTCTGGGTGAGCAAAAACAGGAAGGCAAAATGCCGCAAAA
AAGGGAATAAGGGCGACACGGAAATGTTGAATACTCATACTCTTCCTTTTTCAATATTACCGCGAATCCT
TACATCACACCCAATCCCCCACAAGTGATCCCCCACACACCATAGCTTCAAAATGTTTCTACTCCTTTTT
TACTCTTCCAGATTTTCTCGGACTCCGCGCATCGCCGTACCACTTCAAAACACCCAAGCACAGCATACTA
AATTTCCCCTCTTTCTTCCTCTAGGGTGTCGTTAATTACCCGTACTAAAGGTTTGGAAAAGAAAAAAGAG
ACCGCCTCGTTTCTTTTTCTTCGTCGAAAAAGGCAATAAAAATTTTTATCACGTTTCTTTTTCTTGAAAA
TTTTTTTTTTTGATTTTTTTCTCTTTCGATGACCTCCCATTGATATTTAAGTTAATAAACGGTCTTCAAT
TTCTCAAGTTTCAGTTTCATTTTTCTTGTTCTATTACAACTTTTTTTACTTCTTGCTCATTAGAAAGAAA
GCATAGCAATCTAATCTAAGTTTTAATTACAAAACTAGTGATATCTGCGCACTCGAGTCATGTAATTAGT
TATGTCACGCTTACATTCACGCCCTCCCCCCACATCCGCTCTAACCGAAAAGGAAGGAGTTAGACAACCT
GAAGTCTAGGTCCCTATTTATTTTTTTATAGTTATGTTAGTATTAAGAACGTTATTTATATTTCAAATTT
TTCTTTTTTTTCTGTACAGACGCGTGTACGCATGTAACATTATACTGAAAACCTTGCTTGAGAAGGTTTT
GGGACGCTCGAAGGCTTTAATTTGCGGCCAATATTATTGAAGCATTTATCAGGGTTATTGTCTCATGAGC
GGATACATATTTGAATGTATTTAGAAAAATAAACAAATAGGGGTTCCGCGCACATTTCCCCGAAAAGTGC
CACCTGACGTCTAAGAAACCATTATTATCATGACATTAACCTATAAAAATAGGCGTATCACGAGGCCCTT
TCGTC
Features (pLannotate 1.2.2; 19 found; start..end, strand, type, name):
    137..236     +  misc_feature   bom (fragment): basis of mobility region from pBR322
    242..396     -  CDS            lacZα (fragment): LacZα fragment of β-galactosidase; lacZ fragment
    399..439     -  misc_feature   MCS (fragment): pUC18/19 multiple cloning site
    440..473     -  protein_bind   loxP: Cre-mediated recombination occurs in the 8-bp core sequence (GCATACAT). Cre recombinase
    618..2387    -  CDS            CAN1 (sequence withheld): CAN1_YEAST - Experimental evidence at protein level: Swiss-Prot protein existence level 1. High-affinity permease for arginine (PubMed:8436127, PubMed:9231419, PubMed:10654085, PubMed:11746604). From Saccharomyces cerevisiae (strain ATCC 204508 / S288c) (Baker's yeast).
   3201..3234    -  protein_bind   loxP: Cre-mediated recombination occurs in the 8-bp core sequence (GCATACAT). Cre recombinase
   3235..3256    -  misc_feature   MCS (fragment): pUC18/19 multiple cloning site
   3257..3748    +  misc_feature   CEN/ARS: S. cerevisiae CEN6 centromere fused to an autonomously replicating sequence
   3788..3804    -  protein_bind   lac operator: The lac repressor binds to the lac operator to inhibit transcription in E. coli. This inhibition can be relieved by adding lactose or isopropyl-β-D-thiogalactopyranoside (IPTG). lac repressor encoded by lacI
   3812..3842    -  promoter       lac promoter: promoter for the E. coli lac operon
   3857..3878    -  protein_bind   CAP binding site: CAP binding activates transcription in the presence of cAMP. E. coli catabolite activator protein
   3891..3983    -  CDS            lacI (fragment): lac repressor; lacI; The lac repressor binds to the lac operator to inhibit transcription in E. coli. This inhibition can be relieved by adding lactose or isopropyl-β-D-thiogalactopyranoside (IPTG).
   4166..4754    -  rep_origin     ori: high-copy-number ColE1/pMB1/pBR322/pUC origin of replication
   4925..5785    -  CDS            AmpR: β-lactamase; bla; confers resistance to ampicillin, carbenicillin, and related antibiotics
   5786..5806    -  promoter       AmpR promoter (fragment): bla
   5850..6257    +  promoter       TEF1 promoter: S. cerevisiae TEF1; promoter for EF-1α
   6295..6542    +  terminator     CYC1 terminator: S. cerevisiae CYC1; transcription terminator for CYC1
   6546..6637    -  promoter       AmpR promoter (fragment): bla
   6732..35      +  CDS            rop (fragment) (across the origin): Rop protein, which maintains plasmids at low copy number; rop
