[The description below was written by a language model from this plasmid's Addgene catalogue record and pLannotate feature annotations shown in this document.]
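Description:
pXP312 is an empty yeast expression backbone of 6,732 bp built on pUC18, from a vector set designed for systematic metabolic engineering in Saccharomyces cerevisiae. It is an E. coli–yeast shuttle plasmid. In bacteria it replicates from the high-copy ColE1/pUC origin and is selected with ampicillin through the β-lactamase gene. In yeast it carries a CEN/ARS element (CEN6 centromere fused to an autonomously replicating sequence), which maintains the plasmid as a stably segregating, low-copy episome. Remnants of the pUC lacZα/lac promoter region, fragments of the multiple cloning site, and short bom, rop and lacI fragments are also annotated, but these appear to be backbone leftovers rather than functional parts.

The expression cassette consists of the constitutive S. cerevisiae TEF1 promoter followed by the CYC1 transcription terminator, with a short gap between them. The SpeI and XhoI cloning sites listed in the record presumably fall in this gap, so that an open reading frame of interest can be inserted by restriction cloning. No insert is present. The yeast marker is CAN1, which encodes the high-affinity arginine permease, and it is flanked by two loxP sites annotated on the same strand. This arrangement allows Cre recombinase to excise the marker, which would let it be reused across successive rounds of strain engineering. CAN1 also imports the toxic arginine analogue canavanine, so it is commonly used as a counter-selectable gene, but the record does not state how selection is applied with this plasmid. Typical use is low-copy, TEF1-driven expression of pathway genes in yeast.
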