Addgene plasmid #26834: pXP312
Purpose: (Empty Backbone)
Depositing lab: Nancy DaSilva & Suzanne Sandmeyer. Depositing organization: University of California, Irvine. Publication: A vector set for systematic metabolic engineering in Saccharomyces cerevisiae. Fang F, Salmon K, Shen MW, Aeling KA, Ito E, Irwin B, Tran UP, Hatfield GW, Da Silva NA, Sandmeyer S. Yeast. 2011 Feb;28(2):123-36. doi: 10.1002/yea.1824. Epub 2010 Oct 8. PubMed 20936606.
Backbone
  Vector backbone: pUC18
  Backbone size (bp): 6732
  Modifications to backbone: N/A
  Vector type: Yeast Expression, Cre/Lox
  Selectable markers: CAN1
Growth in bacteria
  Bacterial resistance: Ampicillin, 100 μg/mL
  Growth temperature: 37°C
  Growth strain: DH5alpha
  Copy number: High Copy
Gene/Insert
  Gene/Insert name: None
  Cloning method: Restriction Enzyme; 5′ cloning site SpeI (not destroyed); 3′ cloning site XhoI (not destroyed)
  Sequencing primers: 5′ N/A
Terms and licenses: Academic/Nonprofit Terms; Industry Terms: Not Available to Industry
How to cite: pXP312 was a gift from Nancy DaSilva & Suzanne Sandmeyer (Addgene plasmid # 26834 ; http://n2t.net/addgene:26834 ; RRID:Addgene_26834)
