>Addgene plasmid #26834 | pXP312 | addgene partial sequence | sequence record 33067 | 26834 with M13pUC-fwd
CCCGGGATAACTTCGTATAATGTATGCTATACGAAGTTATGGTGAATCATCGATAAAAATAAATATACTG
AGATTATAGTAAGCTCATTGATCCCTTAAACTTTCTTTTCGGTGTATGACTTATGAGGGTGAGAATGCGA
AATGGCGTGGAAATGTGATCAAAGGTAATAAAACGTCATATCTA
[700 nt withheld, positions 185-884]
